Addgene plasmid #15709: pGL2 p15 4xSBR2
Depositing lab: Joan Massague. Depositing organization: Memorial Sloan-Kettering Cancer Center. Publication: C/EBPbeta at the core of the TGFbeta cytostatic response and its evasion in metastatic breast cancer cells. Gomis RR, Alarcon C, Nadal C, Van Poznak C, Massague J. Cancer Cell. 2006 Sep . 10(3):203-14. 10.1016/j.ccr.2006.07.019 PubMed 16959612.
Backbone
  Vector backbone: pGL2-E1bTATA
  Backbone size w/o insert (bp): 5600
  Vector type: Mammalian Expression, Luciferase
Growth in bacteria
  Bacterial resistance: Ampicillin, 100 μg/mL
  Growth temperature: 37°C
  Growth strain: DH5alpha
  Copy number: High Copy
Gene/Insert
  Gene/Insert name: p15 4xSBR2 (alt name: p15INK4b 4xSBR2)
  Species: H. sapiens (human)
  Entrez Gene: CDKN2B (a.k.a. CDK4I, INK4B, MTS2, P15, TP15, p15INK4b)
  Cloning method: Restriction Enzyme; 5′ cloning site KpnI (not destroyed); 3′ cloning site KpnI (not destroyed)
  Sequencing primers: 5′ n/a; 3′ LucNRev
Terms and licenses: Academic/Nonprofit Terms; Industry Terms: Not Available to Industry
Depositor comments: SBR2 is one of the Smad Binding Regions on the p15INK4b promoter
How to cite: pGL2 p15 4xSBR2 was a gift from Joan Massague (Addgene plasmid # 15709 ; http://n2t.net/addgene:15709 ; RRID:Addgene_15709)
