[The description below was written by a language model from this plasmid's Addgene catalogue record.]
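Description:
pGL2 p15 4xSBR2 is a mammalian luciferase reporter plasmid built on the pGL2-E1bTATA backbone (about 5.6 kb without the insert). As the backbone name indicates, it is a pGL2-type firefly luciferase vector carrying a minimal adenoviral E1b TATA box rather than a full promoter. It is maintained in E. coli as a high-copy plasmid under ampicillin selection. No feature table accompanies the record, so the replication origin, polyadenylation signals and exact positions of the elements are not documented here.

The insert, cloned into a KpnI site that is retained on both sides, is derived from the human CDKN2B (p15INK4b) promoter. According to the depositor's note, SBR2 is one of the Smad Binding Regions of that promoter, and the "4xSBR2" name implies four tandem copies of the element, although the record gives neither its length nor its orientation. Because the same enzyme was used at both ends, orientation cannot be inferred from the cloning scheme. In this type of design, a minimal TATA element has little basal activity of its own, so luciferase output depends largely on the transcription factors recruited to the multimerised element placed upstream of it.

The construct is therefore suited to transient transfection assays that isolate the contribution of this single Smad-binding region to p15INK4b promoter activation, separate from the rest of the promoter. The associated publication concerns the TGFβ cytostatic response and its evasion in metastatic breast cancer cells. This fits its use as a readout of TGFβ/Smad-dependent transcription and of cofactors such as C/EBPβ acting at this locus.
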