>Addgene plasmid #15709 | pGL2 p15 4xSBR2 | addgene partial sequence | sequence record 22207 | LucNRev 5'-CCTTATGCAGTTGCTCTCC-3'
TGGCGCCGGGCCTTTCTTTATGTTTTTGGCGTCTTCCATTTTACCAACAGTACCGGAATGCCAAGCTGAT
CCATTATATACCCTCTAGAGTCGACCTGCAGGCATGCAAGCTTCAGCTGCTCGAGCTAGCACGCGTAAGA
GCTCGGTACCTAACTCCGTCTTTCTTAAGATGTCTGAAAGCGACAGCTCTGCACCTGTCATACAAGTTAG
GTACCTAACTCCGTCTTTCTTAAGATGTCTGAAAGCGACAGCTCTGCACCTGTCATACAAGTTAGGTACC
TAACTCCGTCTTTCTTAAGATGTCTGAAAGCGACAGCTCTGCACCTGTCATACAAGTTAGGTACCTAACT
CCGTCTTTCTTAAGATGTCTGAAAGCGACAGCTCTGCACCTGTCATACAAGTTAGGTACCTCCCGGGTTA
TGTTAGCTCAGTTACAGTACCATAAGATACATTGATGAGTTTGGACAAACCACAACTAGAATGCAGTGAA
AAAAATGCTTTATTTGTGAAATTTGTGATGCTATTGCTTTATTTGTAACCATTATAAGCTGCAATAAACA
AGTTAACAACAACAATTGCATTCATTTTATGTTTCAGGTTCAGGGGGAGGTGTGGGAGGTTTTTTAAAGC
AAGTAAAACCTCCACGTACCTTAATATTACTTACTTATCATGGTAGCTTGGGCTGGCGTAATAGCGAAGA
GGCCCGCACCGATCGCCCTTCCCAACAGTTGCGCAGCCTGAATGGCGAATGG
